Addgene plasmid #60514: pSBbi-GH
Purpose: (Empty Backbone) SB-transposon with constitutive bi-directional promoter, one side: SfiI cloning site for GOI (contains filler DNA), other side: GFP and hygromycin resistance gene
Depositing lab: Eric Kowarz. Depositing organization: Goethe-Universitaet Frankfurt am Main. Publication: Optimized Sleeping Beauty transposons rapidly generate stable transgenic cell lines. Kowarz E, Loescher D, Marschalek R. Biotechnol J. 2015 Feb 4. doi: 10.1002/biot.201400821. PubMed 25650551.
Backbone
  Vector backbone: pUC19
  Backbone size (bp): 2021
  Vector type: Mammalian Expression ; Transposon
  Promoter: EF1a/RPBSA
  Selectable markers: Hygromycin
Growth in bacteria
  Bacterial resistance: Ampicillin, 100 μg/mL
  Growth temperature: 37°C
  Growth strain: Top10
  Copy number: High Copy
Gene/Insert
  Cloning method: Restriction Enzyme
  Sequencing primers: 5′ GCCTCAGACAGTGGTTCAAAG; 3′ AGGCACAGTCGAGGCTGAT
Terms and licenses: Academic/Nonprofit Terms; Industry Terms: Not Available to Industry
How to cite: pSBbi-GH was a gift from Eric Kowarz (Addgene plasmid # 60514 ; http://n2t.net/addgene:60514 ; RRID:Addgene_60514)
