[The description below was written by a language model from this plasmid's Addgene catalogue record and pLannotate feature annotations shown in this document.]
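Description:
pSBbi-GH is an empty Sleeping Beauty transposon backbone for making stable transgenic mammalian cell lines. It is built on a pUC19 backbone and totals 7,066 bp in the depositor's sequence. In E. coli it is maintained as a high-copy plasmid through the ColE1/pUC origin and selected with ampicillin via the β-lactamase gene and its native promoter. Short fragments of a bom region and an M13 origin are also detected next to the bacterial portion.

The payload is a constitutive bidirectional expression unit, listed in the catalogue as EF1a/RPBSA. On one side, the EF-1α promoter reads on the minus strand toward an SfiI cloning site, which holds filler DNA to be replaced by the gene of interest, and transcripts end at the bovine growth hormone polyadenylation signal. The filler and SfiI sites are not annotated in the feature table, but the gap between the EF-1α promoter and the bGH signal is consistent with their position. On the other side, the plus strand carries EGFP followed by the hygromycin phosphotransferase gene, ending in a rabbit β-globin polyadenylation signal; the short "HBB" hit just upstream probably belongs to that globin 3′ region. The RPBSA promoter presumably occupies the unannotated stretch between EF-1α and EGFP. The record does not state how EGFP and HygR are linked.

The Sleeping Beauty inverted repeats that should flank the cassette were also not annotated by the software. When the plasmid is supplied together with a source of SB transposase, the cassette integrates into the genome. Cells carrying the transgene can then be enriched with hygromycin and tracked by green fluorescence.
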