Features (pLannotate 1.2.2; 12 found; start..end, strand, type, name):
    299..320     -  promoter       SV40 promoter (fragment): SV40 enhancer and early promoter
    324..548     -  polyA_signal   bGH poly(A) signal: bovine growth hormone polyadenylation signal
    829..2010    -  promoter       EF-1α promoter: strong constitutive promoter for human elongation factor EF-1α
   2643..3359    +  CDS            EGFP: EGFP is a basic (constitutively fluorescent) green fluorescent protein published in 1996, derived from Aequorea victoria. It is reported to be a rapidly-maturing weak dimer with moderate acid sensitivity.
   3426..4451    +  CDS            HygR: aminoglycoside phosphotransferase from E. coli; aph(4)-Ia; confers resistance to hygromycin
   4465..4545    +  CDS            HBB (fragment): HBB_PONPY - Experimental evidence at transcript level: Swiss-Prot protein existence level 2. Involved in oxygen transport from the lung to the various peripheral tissues. From Pongo pygmaeus (Bornean orangutan).
   4616..4671    +  polyA_signal   β-globin poly(A) signal: rabbit β-globin polyadenylation signal (Gil and Proudfoot, 1987)
   5234..5822    -  rep_origin     ori: high-copy-number ColE1/pMB1/pBR322/pUC origin of replication
   5993..6853    -  CDS            AmpR: β-lactamase; bla; confers resistance to ampicillin, carbenicillin, and related antibiotics
   6854..6958    -  promoter       AmpR promoter: bla
   6985..7035    +  misc_feature   bom (fragment): basis of mobility region from pBR322
   7036..7066    -  rep_origin     M13 ori (fragment): M13 bacteriophage origin of replication; arrow indicates direction of (+) strand synthesis
>Addgene plasmid #60514 | pSBbi-GH | depositor full sequence | sequence record 97532 | pSBbi-GH sequence 7066 bps
GGATCCCTATACAGTTGAAGTCGGAAGTTTACATACACTTAAGTTGGAGTCATTAAAACTCGTTTTTCAA
CTACTCCACAAATTTCTTGTTAACAAACAATAGTTTTGGCAAGTCAGTTAGGACATCTACTTTGTGCATG
ACACAAGTCATTTTTCCAACAATTGTTTACAGACAGATTATTTCACTTATAATTCACTGTATCACAATTC
CAGTGGGTCAGAAGTTTACATACACTAAGTTCGACTCCTCTGCAGAATGCGGCGATGTTTCGGTAAGGGG
TCCGCTATCTAGTAGGCCCAGCTGGTTCTTTCCGCCTCAGAAGCCATAGAGCCCACCGCATCCCCAGCAT
GCCTGCTATTGTCTTCCCAATCCTCCCCCTTGCTGTCCTGCCCCACCCCACCCCCCAGAATAGAATGACA
CCTACTCAGACAATGCGATGCAATTTCCTCATTTTATTAGGAAAGGACAGTGGGAGTGGCACCTTCCAGG
GTCAAGGAAGGCACGGGGGAGGGGCAAACAACAGATGGCTGGCAACTAGAAGGCACAGTCGAGGCTGATC
AGCGAGCTCTAGAGAATTGATCCCCAAGCTTGGCCTGACAGGCCTTCGAATTAGAGAGAAGGAAAGACGC
AACCAGGAAGCCCACCAAGAGAAAGAGGCATTTCCTGAAAAGATTCCCCTTTTTGGAGAGCCCTACAAGG
TATTTACTGAACACTAGACATTGAAGTCCTGATTTATCACAATGTTGAACCCTATGATGAAACAATTCAG
TATAATTGAGTTCGAAACTCGAGCCATGGTGGCCTCAGAGGCCAGCTTGGGGTAGTTTTCACGACACCTT
AAATGGAAGAAAAAAACTTTGAACCACTGTCTGAGGCTTGAGAATGAACCAAGATCCAAACTCAAAAAGG
GCAAATTCCAAGGAGAATTACATCAAGTGCCAAGCTGGCCTAACTTCAGTCTCCACCCACTCAGTATGGG
GAAACTCCATCGCATAAAACCCCTCCCCCCAACCTAAAGACGACGTACTCCAAAAGCTCGAGAACTAATC
GAGGTGCCTGGACGGCGCCCGGTACTCCGTGGAGTCACATGAAGCGACGGCTGAGGACGGAAAGGCCCTT
TTCCTTTGTGTGGGTGACTCACCCGCCCGCTCTCCCGAGCGCCGCGTCCTCCATTTTGAGCTCCCTGCAG
CAGGGCCGGGAAGCGGCCATCTTTCCGCTCACGCAACTGGTGCCGACCGGGCCAGCCTTGCCGCCCAGGG
CGGGGCGATACACGGCGGCGCGAGGCCAGGCACCAGAGCAGGCCGGCCAGCTTGAGACTACCCCCGTCCG
ATTCTCGGTGGCCGCGCTCGCAGGCCCCGCCTCGCCGAACATGTGCGCTGGGACGCACGGGCCCCGTCGC
CGCCCGCGGCCCCAAAAACCGAAATACCAGTGTGCAGATCTTGGCCCGCATTTACAAGACTATCTTGCCA
GAAAAAAAGCGTCGCAGCAGGTCATCAAAAATTTTAAATGGCTAGAGACTTATCGAAAGCAGCGAGACAG
GCGCGAAGGTGCCACCAGATTCGCACGCGGCGGCCCCAGCGCCCAGGCCAAGCCTCAACTCAAGCACGAG
GCGAAGGGGCTCCTTAAGCGCAAGGCCTCGAACTCTCCCACCCACTTCCAACCCGAAGCTCGGGATCAAG
AATCACGTACTGCAGCCAGGGGCGTGGAAGTAATTCAAGGCACGCAAGGGCCATAACCCGTAAAGAGGCC
AGGCCCGCGGGAACCACACACGGCACTTACCTGTGTTCTGGCGGCAAACCCGTTGCGAAAAAGAACGTTC
ACGGCGACTACTGCACTTATATACGGTTCTCCCCCACCCTCGGGAAAAAGGCGGAGCCAGTACACGACAT
CACTTTCCCAGTTTACCCCGCGCCACCTTCTCTAGGCACCGGTTCAATTGCCGACCCCTCCCCCCAACTT
CTCGGGGACTGTGGGCGATGTGCGCTCTGCCCACTGACGGGCACCGGAGCCTCTAGGCGAGACCCTGTCT
CACAAAATAAAGTAAGCCCGGACTGAGTGCGGAAAGGCGGGCCTGGCGGGTCTGGTCTCCCCATGCGGGC
CACCAGAGGCCCTGCAGCCTTCAGTCGCTTGAAGGGGTAATGGCGCTTCCACTCACAAACATGGCGGACA
GAGCGTGTGAACGAGATGAACAGCCCCTCAAAAATATGGCCGCCGAGGCTGGACGGCCGTGCCCCAGCAG
CACCGCCTCCGCGCCCCACGTGATCTCTCGCCGGGCACAGCGCTGACCGCGGAGGTCCAACCGGAAGAAT
GTCCGGATTGGACATTCGGAAGAGGGCCCGCCTTCCCTGGGGAATCTCTGCGCACGCGCAGAACGCTTCG
ACCAATGAAAACACAGGAAGCCGTCCGCGCAACCGCGTTGCGTCACTTCTGCCGCCCCTGTTTCAAGGTA
TATAGCCGTAGACGGAACTTCGCCTTTCTCTCGGCCTTAGCGCCATTTTTTTGGGTGAGTGTTTTTTGGT
TCCTGCGTTGGGATTCCGTGTACAATCCATAGACATCTGACCTCGGCACTTAGCATCATCACAGCAAACT
AACTGTAGCCTTTCTCTCTTTCCCTGTAGAAACCTCTGCACCTGAGGCCACCATGTTGAGCAAGGGCGAG
GAGCTGTTCACCGGGGTGGTGCCCATCCTGGTCGAGCTGGACGGCGACGTAAACGGCCACAAGTTCAGCG
TGTCCGGCGAGGGCGAGGGCGATGCCACCTACGGCAAGCTGACCCTGAAGTTCATCTGCACCACCGGCAA
GCTGCCCGTGCCCTGGCCCACCCTCGTGACCACCCTGACCTACGGCGTGCAGTGCTTCAGCCGCTACCCC
GACCACATGAAGCAGCACGACTTCTTCAAGTCCGCCATGCCCGAAGGCTACGTCCAGGAGCGCACCATCT
TCTTCAAGGACGACGGCAACTACAAGACCCGCGCCGAGGTGAAGTTCGAGGGCGACACCCTGGTGAACCG
CATCGAGCTGAAGGGCATCGACTTCAAGGAGGACGGCAACATCCTGGGGCACAAGCTGGAGTACAACTAC
AACAGCCACAACGTCTATATCATGGCCGACAAGCAGAAGAACGGCATCAAGGTGAACTTCAAGATCCGCC
ACAACATCGAGGACGGCAGCGTGCAGCTCGCCGACCACTACCAGCAGAACACCCCCATCGGCGACGGCCC
CGTGCTGCTGCCCGACAACCACTACCTGAGCACCCAGTCCGCCCTGAGCAAAGACCCCAACGAGAAGCGC
GATCACATGGTCCTGCTGGAGTTCGTGACCGCCGCCGGGATCACTCTCGGCATGGACGAGCTGTACAAGG
GCAGTGGAGCTACTAACTTCAGCCTGCTGAAGCAGGCTGGTGACGTCGAGGAGAATCCTGGCCCCATGAA
AAAGCCTGAACTCACCGCGACGTCTGTCGAGAAGTTTCTGATCGAAAAGTTCGACAGCGTCTCCGACCTG
ATGCAGCTCTCGGAGGGCGAAGAATCTCGTGCTTTCAGCTTCGATGTAGGAGGGCGTGGATATGTCCTGC
GGGTAAATAGCTGCGCCGATGGTTTCTACAAAGATCGTTATGTTTATCGGCACTTTGCATCGGCCGCGCT
CCCGATTCCGGAAGTGCTTGACATTGGGGAATTCAGCGAGAGCCTGACCTATTGCATCTCCCGCCGTGCA
CAGGGTGTCACGTTGCAAGACCTGCCTGAAACCGAACTGCCCGCTGTTCTGCAGCCGGTCGCGGAGGCCA
TGGATGCGATCGCTGCGGCCGATCTTAGCCAGACGAGCGGGTTCGGCCCATTCGGACCGCAAGGAATCGG
TCAATACACTACATGGCGTGATTTCATATGCGCGATTGCTGATCCCCATGTGTATCACTGGCAAACTGTG
ATGGACGACACCGTCAGTGCGTCCGTCGCGCAGGCTCTCGATGAGCTGATGCTTTGGGCCGAGGACTGCC
CCGAAGTCCGGCACCTCGTGCACGCGGATTTCGGCTCCAACAATGTCCTGACGGACAATGGCCGCATAAC
AGCGGTCATTGACTGGAGCGAGGCGATGTTCGGGGATTCCCAATACGAGGTCGCCAACATCTTCTTCTGG
AGGCCGTGGTTGGCTTGTATGGAGCAGCAGACGCGCTACTTCGAGCGGAGGCATCCGGAGCTTGCAGGAT
CGCCGCGGCTCCGGGCGTATATGCTCCGCATTGGTCTTGACCAACTCTATCAGAGCTTGGTTGACGGCAA
TTTCGATGATGCAGCTTGGGCGCAGGGTCGATGCGACGCAATCGTCCGATCCGGAGCCGGGACTGTCGGG
CGTACACAAATCGCCCGCAGAAGCGCGGCCGTCTGGACCGATGGCTGTGTAGAAGTACTCGCCGATAGTG
GAAACCGACGCCCCAGCACTCGTCCGAGGGCAAAGGAATAGTTCGAAGGCCTGTCGTGAATTCACTCCTC
AGGTGCAGGCTGCCTATCAGAAGGTGGTGGCTGGTGTGGCCAATGCCCTGGCTCACAAATACCACTGAGA
TCTTTTTCCCTCTGCCAAAAATTATGGGGACATCATGAAGCCCCTTGAGCATCTGACTTCTGGCTAATAA
AGGAAATTTATTTTCATTGCAATAGTGTGTTGGAATTTTTTGTGTCTCTCACTCGGAAGGACATATGGGA
GGGCAAATCATTTAAAACATCAGAATGAGTATTTGGTTTAGAGTTTGGCAACATATGCCATATGCTGGCT
GCCATGAACTAGCTACTCGGGACCCCTTACCGAAACATCGCCGCATTCTGCAGAGGAGTCGAGTGTATGT
AAACTTCTGACCCACTGGGAATGTGATGAAAGAAATAAAAGCTGAAATGAATCATTCTCTCTACTATTAT
TCTGATATTTCACATTCTTAAAATAAAGTGGTGATCCTAACTGACCTAAGACAGGGAATTTTTACTAGGA
TTAAATGTCAGGAATTGTGAAAAAGTGAGTTTAAATGTATTTGGCTAAGGTGTATGTAAACTTCCGACTT
CAACTGTATAGGGATCCGCTTCCTCGCTCACTGACTCGCTGCGCTCGGTCGTTCGGCTGCGGCGAGCGGT
ATCAGCTCACTCAAAGGCGGTAATACGGTTATCCACAGAATCAGGGGATAACGCAGGAAAGAACATGTGA
GCAAAAGGCCAGCAAAAGGCCAGGAACCGTAAAAAGGCCGCGTTGCTGGCGTTTTTCCATAGGCTCCGCC
CCCCTGACGAGCATCACAAAAATCGACGCTCAAGTCAGAGGTGGCGAAACCCGACAGGACTATAAAGATA
CCAGGCGTTTCCCCCTGGAAGCTCCCTCGTGCGCTCTCCTGTTCCGACCCTGCCGCTTACCGGATACCTG
TCCGCCTTTCTCCCTTCGGGAAGCGTGGCGCTTTCTCATAGCTCACGCTGTAGGTATCTCAGTTCGGTGT
AGGTCGTTCGCTCCAAGCTGGGCTGTGTGCACGAACCCCCCGTTCAGCCCGACCGCTGCGCCTTATCCGG
TAACTATCGTCTTGAGTCCAACCCGGTAAGACACGACTTATCGCCACTGGCAGCAGCCACTGGTAACAGG
ATTAGCAGAGCGAGGTATGTAGGCGGTGCTACAGAGTTCTTGAAGTGGTGGCCTAACTACGGCTACACTA
GAAGAACAGTATTTGGTATCTGCGCTCTGCTGAAGCCAGTTACCTTCGGAAAAAGAGTTGGTAGCTCTTG
ATCCGGCAAACAAACCACCGCTGGTAGCGGTGGTTTTTTTGTTTGCAAGCAGCAGATTACGCGCAGAAAA
AAAGGATCTCAAGAAGATCCTTTGATCTTTTCTACGGGGTCTGACGCTCAGTGGAACGAAAACTCACGTT
AAGGGATTTTGGTCATGAGATTATCAAAAAGGATCTTCACCTAGATCCTTTTAAATTAAAAATGAAGTTT
TAAATCAATCTAAAGTATATATGAGTAAACTTGGTCTGACAGTTACCAATGCTTAATCAGTGAGGCACCT
ATCTCAGCGATCTGTCTATTTCGTTCATCCATAGTTGCCTGACTCCCCGTCGTGTAGATAACTACGATAC
GGGAGGGCTTACCATCTGGCCCCAGTGCTGCAATGATACCGCGAGACCCACGCTCACCGGCTCCAGATTT
ATCAGCAATAAACCAGCCAGCCGGAAGGGCCGAGCGCAGAAGTGGTCCTGCAACTTTATCCGCCTCCATC
CAGTCTATTAATTGTTGCCGGGAAGCTAGAGTAAGTAGTTCGCCAGTTAATAGTTTGCGCAACGTTGTTG
CCATTGCTACAGGCATCGTGGTGTCACGCTCGTCGTTTGGTATGGCTTCATTCAGCTCCGGTTCCCAACG
ATCAAGGCGAGTTACATGATCCCCCATGTTGTGCAAAAAAGCGGTTAGCTCCTTCGGTCCTCCGATCGTT
GTCAGAAGTAAGTTGGCCGCAGTGTTATCACTCATGGTTATGGCAGCACTGCATAATTCTCTTACTGTCA
TGCCATCCGTAAGATGCTTTTCTGTGACTGGTGAGTACTCAACCAAGTCATTCTGAGAATAGTGTATGCG
GCGACCGAGTTGCTCTTGCCCGGCGTCAATACGGGATAATACCGCGCCACATAGCAGAACTTTAAAAGTG
CTCATCATTGGAAAACGTTCTTCGGGGCGAAAACTCTCAAGGATCTTACCGCTGTTGAGATCCAGTTCGA
TGTAACCCACTCGTGCACCCAACTGATCTTCAGCATCTTTTACTTTCACCAGCGTTTCTGGGTGAGCAAA
AACAGGAAGGCAAAATGCCGCAAAAAAGGGAATAAGGGCGACACGGAAATGTTGAATACTCATACTCTTC
CTTTTTCAATATTATTGAAGCATTTATCAGGGTTATTGTCTCATGAGCGGATACATATTTGAATGTATTT
AGAAAAATAAACAAATAGGGGTTCCGCGCACATTTCCCCGAAAAGTGCCACCTGATGCGGTGTGAAATAC
CGCACAGATGCGTAAGGAGAAAATACCGCATCAGGAAATTGTAAGCGTTAATATTTTGTTAAAATT
