>Addgene plasmid #60514 | pSBbi-GH | addgene partial sequence | sequence record 100498 | BGH-rev 5'-TAGAAGGCACAGTCGAGG-3'
GCTTGGCCTGACAGGCCTTCGAATTAGTGAGAAGGAAAGACGCAACCAGGAAGCCCACCAAGAGAAAGAG
GCATTTCCTGAAAAGATTCCCCTTTTTGGAGAGCCCTACAAGGTATTTACTGAACACTAGACATTGAAGT
CCTGATTTATCACAATGTTGAACCCTATGATGAAACAATTCAGTATAATTGAGTTCGAAACTCGAGCCAT
GGTGGCCTCAGAGGCCAGCTTGGGGTAGTTTTCACGACACCTTAAATGGAAGAAAAAAACTTTGAACCAC
TGTCTGAGGCTTGAGAATGAACCAAGATCCAAACTCAAAAAGGGCAAATTCCAAGGAGAATTACATCAAG
TGCCAAGCTGGCCTAACTTCAGTCTCCACCCACTCAGTATGGGGAAACTCCATCGCATAAAACCCCTCCC
CCCAACCTAAAGACGACGTACTCCAAAAGCTCGAGAACTAATCGAGGTGCCTGGACGGCGCCCGGTACTC
CGTGGAGTCACATGAAGCGACGGCTGAGGACGGAAAGGCCCTTTTCCTTTGTGTGGGTGACTCACCCGCC
CGCTCTCCCGAGCGCCGCGTCCTCCATTTTGAGCTCCCTGCAGCAGGGCCGGGAAGCGGCCATCTTTCCG
CTCACGCAACTGGTGCCGACCGGGCCAGCCTTGCCGCCCAGGGCGGGGCGATACACGGCGGCGCGAGGCC
AGGCACCAGAGCAGGCCGGCCAGCTTGAGACTACCCCCGTCCGATTCTCGGTGGCCGCGCTCGCAGGCCC
CGCCTCGCCGAACATGTGCGCTGGGACGCACGGGCCCCGTCGCCGCCCGCGGCCCCAAAAACCG
