>Addgene plasmid #60514 | pSBbi-GH | addgene partial sequence | sequence record 100500 | EGFP-C 5'-CATGGTCCTGCTGGAGTTCGTG-3'
GAGCTGTACAAGGGCAGTGGAGCTACTAACTTCAGCCTGCTGAAGCAGGCTGGTGACGTCGAGGAGAATC
CTGGCCCCATGAAAAAGCCTGAACTCACCGCGACGTCTGTCGAGAAGTTTCTGATCGAAAAGTTCGACAG
CGTCTCCGACCTGATGCAGCTCTCGGAGGGCGAAGAATCTCGTGCTTTCAGCTTCGATGTAGGAGGGCGT
GGATATGTCCTGCGGGTAAATAGCTGCGCCGATGGTTTCTACAAAGATCGTTATGTTTATCGGCACTTTG
CATCGGCCGCGCTCCCGATTCCGGAAGTGCTTGACATTGGGGAATTCAGCGAGAGCCTGACCTATTGCAT
CTCCCGCCGTGCACAGGGTGTCACGTTGCAAGACCTGCCTGAAACCGAACTGCCCGCTGTTCTGCAGCCG
GTCGCGGAGGCCATGGATGCGATCGCTGCGGCCGATCTTAGCCAGACGAGCGGGTTCGGCCCATTCGGAC
CGCAAGGAATCGGTCAATACACTACATGGCGTGATTTCATATGCGCGATTGCTGATCCCCATGTGTATCA
CTGGCAAACTGTGATGGACGACACCGTCAGTGCGTCCGTCGCGCAGGCTCTCGATGAGCTGATGCTTTGG
GCCGAGGACTGCCCCGAAGTCCGGCACCTCGTGCACGCGGATTTCGGCTCCAACAATGTCCTGACGGACA
ATGGCCGCATAACAGCGGTCATTGACTGGAGCGAGGCGATGTTCGGGGATTCCCAATACGAGGTCGCCAA
CATCTTCTTCTGGAGGCCGTGGTTGGCTTGTATGGAGCAGCAGACGCGCTACTTCGAGCGGAGGCATCCG
GAGCTTGCAGGATCGCCGCGGCTCCGGGCGTATATGCTCCGCATTGGTCTTGACCAA
